Addgene plasmid #46163: pQUASp-mCD8GFP
Purpose: Expression of murine CD8GFP in insects
Depositing lab: Christopher Potter. Depositing organization: Johns Hopkins University and School of Medicine. Publication: Organization of olfactory centres in the malaria mosquito Anopheles gambiae. Riabinina O, Task D, Marr E, Lin CC, Alford R, O'Brochta DA, Potter CJ. Nat Commun. 2016 Oct 3;7:13010. doi: 10.1038/ncomms13010. PubMed 27694947.
Backbone
  Vector backbone: pQUASp
  Backbone size w/o insert (bp): 9896
  Total vector size (bp): 11285
  Vector type: Insect Expression
  Selectable markers: white
Growth in bacteria
  Bacterial resistance: Ampicillin, 100 μg/mL
  Growth temperature: 37°C
  Growth strain: DH5alpha
  Copy number: Unknown
Gene/Insert
  Gene/Insert name: mCD8GFP (alt names: mouseCD8; GFP; CD8)
  Species: M. musculus (mouse), Synthetic
  Insert size (bp): 1389
  Cloning method: Restriction Enzyme; 5′ cloning site NotI (not destroyed); 3′ cloning site XbaI (not destroyed)
  Sequencing primers: 5′ TTTGAAAACCGGTGATAGAGCCTG; 3′ ACCAGGGGATGCTTAATTGTGTTC
Terms and licenses: Academic/Nonprofit Terms; Industry Terms: Not Available to Industry
How to cite: pQUASp-mCD8GFP was a gift from Christopher Potter (Addgene plasmid # 46163 ; http://n2t.net/addgene:46163 ; RRID:Addgene_46163)
