[The description below was written by a language model from this plasmid's Addgene catalogue record and pLannotate feature annotations shown in this document.]
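Description:
pQUASp-mCD8GFP is an 11.3 kb insect expression and transformation plasmid built on the pQUASp backbone. It carries a fusion of the mouse CD8 alpha chain to GFP, cloned between NotI and XbaI sites that are both retained. In bacteria it is maintained through a high-copy ColE1/pUC-type origin and selected with ampicillin via the bla gene and its promoter. Short remnants of the pBR322 bom and rop regions are also annotated.

The feature table shows P element 5' and 3' ends flanking a cassette that contains the mini-white gene and the mCD8 and GFP coding sequences. This is the arrangement of a P element transformation vector. Transposase-mediated integration carries the cassette into the germline, and mini-white provides an eye-colour marker for identifying transformants, consistent with "white" being listed as the selectable marker.

Two short fragments matching the P element 5' end lie immediately upstream of the mCD8 reading frame, which may reflect a P element-derived basal promoter. However, neither the promoter nor any QUAS sites are explicitly annotated. The backbone name suggests a Q-system effector in which QUAS sites would make expression depend on the QF transcription factor, but the record does not state this.

A fragment annotated as Drosophila Or2a sits downstream of GFP next to the P element 3' end. Its role is not explained, and it may simply be a similarity hit from automated annotation.

mCD8-GFP is a membrane-targeted fluorescent reporter commonly used to outline cell surfaces and neuronal processes. The stated purpose is expression of this reporter in insects, and the associated publication concerns the organization of olfactory centres in the mosquito Anopheles gambiae.
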