Features (pLannotate 1.2.2; 15 found; start..end, strand, type, name):
     27..131     +  promoter       AmpR promoter: bla
    132..992     +  CDS            AmpR: β-lactamase; bla; confers resistance to ampicillin, carbenicillin, and related antibiotics
   1163..1751    +  rep_origin     ori: high-copy-number ColE1/pMB1/pBR322/pUC origin of replication
   1757..1985    +  CDS            mini-white (fragment): Drosophila white gene eye color pigment; white; This is a modified version of the white gene lacking part of the first intron.
   1986..2571    +  misc_feature   P element 5' end: No description available
   2582..6701    -  gene           mini-white: white; This modified version of the white gene lacks part of the first intron.
   7123..7219    +  misc_feature   P element 5' end (fragment): No description available
   7222..7354    +  misc_feature   P element 5' end (fragment): No description available
   7398..8063    +  CDS            mCD8: mouse lymphocyte antigen CD8 alpha chain
   8070..8783    +  CDS            GFP: green fluorescent protein
   9591..10289   +  CDS            Or2a (fragment): OR2A_DROME - Also known as AN4, DOR2F.1, dor62, OR2F.1. Experimental evidence at transcript level: Swiss-Prot protein existence level 2. Odorant receptor which mediates acceptance or avoidance behavior, depending on its substrates. The odorant receptor repertoire encodes a large collection of odor stimuli that vary widely in identity, intensity, and duration. May form a complex with Orco to form odorant-sensing units, providing sensitive and prolonged odorant signaling and calcium permeability. From Drosophila melanogaster (Fruit fly).
  10276..10508   +  misc_feature   P element 3' end: P element 3' end
  10508..11010   +  gene           mini-white (fragment): white; This modified version of the white gene lacks part of the first intron.
  11011..11080   -  misc_feature   bom (fragment): basis of mobility region from pBR322
  11182..11217   -  CDS            rop (fragment): Rop protein, which maintains plasmids at low copy number; rop
>Addgene plasmid #46163 | pQUASp-mCD8GFP | depositor full sequence | sequence record 65047 | pQUASp-mCD8GFP sequence 11285 bps
CAGGTGGCACTTTTCGGGGAAATGTGCGCGGAACCCCTATTTGTTTATTTTTCTAAATACATTCAAATAT
GTATCCGCTCATGAGACAATAACCCTGATAAATGCTTCAATAATATTGAAAAAGGAAGAGTATGAGTATT
CAACATTTCCGTGTCGCCCTTATTCCCTTTTTTGCGGCATTTTGCCTTCCTGTTTTTGCTCACCCAGAAA
CGCTGGTGAAAGTAAAAGATGCTGAAGATCAGTTGGGTGCACGAGTGGGTTACATCGAACTGGATCTCAA
CAGCGGTAAGATCCTTGAGAGTTTTCGCCCCGAAGAACGTTTTCCAATGATGAGCACTTTTAAAGTTCTG
CTATGTGGCGCGGTATTATCCCGTATTGACGCCGGGCAAGAGCAACTCGGTCGCCGCATACACTATTCTC
AGAATGACTTGGTTGAGTACTCACCAGTCACAGAAAAGCATCTTACGGATGGCATGACAGTAAGAGAATT
ATGCAGTGCTGCCATAACCATGAGTGATAACACTGCGGCCAACTTACTTCTGACAACGATCGGAGGACCG
AAGGAGCTAACCGCTTTTTTGCACAACATGGGGGATCATGTAACTCGCCTTGATCGTTGGGAACCGGAGC
TGAATGAAGCCATACCAAACGACGAGCGTGACACCACGATGCCTGTAGCAATGGCAACAACGTTGCGCAA
ACTATTAACTGGCGAACTACTTACTCTAGCTTCCCGGCAACAATTAATAGACTGGATGGAGGCGGATAAA
GTTGCAGGACCACTTCTGCGCTCGGCCCTTCCGGCTGGCTGGTTTATTGCTGATAAATCTGGAGCCGGTG
AGCGTGGGTCTCGCGGTATCATTGCAGCACTGGGGCCAGATGGTAAGCCCTCCCGTATCGTAGTTATCTA
CACGACGGGGAGTCAGGCAACTATGGATGAACGAAATAGACAGATCGCTGAGATAGGTGCCTCACTGATT
AAGCATTGGTAACTGTCAGACCAAGTTTACTCATATATACTTTAGATTGATTTAAAACTTCATTTTTAAT
TTAAAAGGATCTAGGTGAAGATCCTTTTTGATAATCTCATGACCAAAATCCCTTAACGTGAGTTTTCGTT
CCACTGAGCGTCAGACCCCGTAGAAAAGATCAAAGGATCTTCTTGAGATCCTTTTTTTCTGCGCGTAATC
TGCTGCTTGCAAACAAAAAAACCACCGCTACCAGCGGTGGTTTGTTTGCCGGATCAAGAGCTACCAACTC
TTTTTCCGAAGGTAACTGGCTTCAGCAGAGCGCAGATACCAAATACTGTTCTTCTAGTGTAGCCGTAGTT
AGGCCACCACTTCAAGAACTCTGTAGCACCGCCTACATACCTCGCTCTGCTAATCCTGTTACCAGTGGCT
GCTGCCAGTGGCGATAAGTCGTGTCTTACCGGGTTGGACTCAAGACGATAGTTACCGGATAAGGCGCAGC
GGTCGGGCTGAACGGGGGGTTCGTGCACACAGCCCAGCTTGGAGCGAACGACCTACACCGAACTGAGATA
CCTACAGCGTGAGCTATGAGAAAGCGCCACGCTTCCCGAAGGGAGAAAGGCGGACAGGTATCCGGTAAGC
GGCAGGGTCGGAACAGGAGAGCGCACGAGGGAGCTTCCAGGGGGAAACGCCTGGTATCTTTATAGTCCTG
TCGGGTTTCGCCACCTCTGACTTGAGCGTCGATTTTTGTGATGCTCGTCAGGGGGGCGGAGCCTATGGAA
AAACGCCTTCTTCTTGAACTCGGGCTCGGTGCCAGTATACCTCAAATGGTTGTCGTACCTCTCATGGTTC
CGTTACGCCAACGAGGGTCTGCTGATTAACCAATGGGCGGACGTGGAGCCGGGCGAAATTAGCTGCACAT
CGTCGAACACCACGTGCCCCAGTTCGGGCAAGGTCATCCTGGAGACGCTTAACTTCTCCGCCGCCGATCT
GCCGCTGGACTACGTGGGTCTGGCCCATGATGAAATAACATAAGGTGGTCCCGTCGATAGCCGAAGCTTA
CCGAAGTATACACTTAAATTCAGTGCACGTTTGCTTGTTGAGAGGAAAGGTTGTGTGCGGACGAATTTTT
TTTTGAAAACATTAACCCTTACGTGGAATAAAAAAAAATGAAATATTGCAAATTTTGCTGCAAAGCTGTG
ACTGGAGTAAAATTAATTCACGTGCCGAAGTGTGCTATTAAGAGAAAATTGTGGGAGCAGAGCCTTGGGT
GCAGCCTTGGTGAAAACTCCCAAATTTGTGATACCCACTTTAATGATTCGCAGTGGAAGGCTGCACCTGC
AAAAGGTCAGACATTTAAAAGGAGGCGACTCAACGCAGATGCCGTACCTAGTAAAGTGATAGAGCCTGAA
CCAGAAAAGATAAAAGAAGGCTATACCAGTGGGAGTACACAAACAGAGTAAGTTTGAATAGTAAAAAAAA
TCATTTATGTAAACAATAACGTGACTGTGCGTTAGGTCCTGTTCATTGTTTAATGAAAATAAGAGCTTGA
GGGAAAAAATTCGTACTTTGGAGTACGAAATGCGTCGTTTAGAGCAGCAGCCGAATTAATTCTAGTTCCA
GTGAAATCCAAGCATTTTCTAAATTAAATGTATTCTTATTATTATAGTTGTTATTTTTGATATATATAAA
CAACACTATTATGCCCACCATTTTTTTGAGATGCATCTACACAAGGAACAAACACTGGATGTCACTTTCA
GTTCAAATTGTAACGCTAATCACTCCGAACAGGTCACAAAAAATTACCTTAAAAAGTCATAATATTAAAT
TAGAATAAATATAGCTGTGAGGGAAATATATACAAATATATTGGAGCAAATAAATTGTACATACAAATAT
TTATTACTAATTTCTATTGAGACGAAATGAACCACTCGGAACCATTTGAGCGAACCGAATCGCGCGGAAC
TAACGACAGTCGCTCCAAGGTCGTCGAACAAAAGGTGAATGTGTTGCGGAGAGCGGGTGGGAGACAGCGA
AAGAGCAACTACGAAACGTGGTGTGGTGGAGGTGAATTATGAAGAGGGCGCGCGATTTGAAAAGTATGTA
TATAAAAAATATATCCCGGTGTTTTATGTAGCGATAAACGAGTTTTTGATGTAAGGTATGCAGGTGTGTA
AGTCTTTTGGTTAGAAGACAAATCCAAAGTCTACTTGTGGGGATGTTCGAAGGGGAAATACTTGTATTCT
ATAGGTCATATCTTGTTTTTATTGGCACAAATATAATTACATTAGCTTTTTGAGGGGGCAATAAACAGTA
AACACGATGGTAATAATGGTAAAAAAAAAAAACAAGCAGTTATTTCGGATATATGTCGGCTACTCCTTGC
GTCGGGCCCGAAGTCTTAGAGCCAGATATGCGAGCACCCGGAAGCTCACGATGAGAATGGCCAGACCCAC
GTAGTCCAGCGGCAGATCGGCGGCGGAGAAGTTAAGCGTCTCCAGGATGACCTTGCCCGAACTGGGGCAC
GTGGTGTTCGACGATGTGCAGCTAATTTCGCCCGGCTCCACGTCCGCCCATTGGTTAATCAGCAGACCCT
CGTTGGCGTAACGGAACCATGAGAGGTACGACAACCATTTGAGGTATACTGGCACCGAGCCCGAGTTCAA
GAAGAAGCCGCCAAAGAGCAGGAATGGTATGATAACCGGCGGACCCACAGACAGCGCCATCGAGGTCGAG
GAGCTGGCGCAGGATATTAGATATCCGAAGGACGTTGACACATTGGCCACCAGAGTGACCAGCGCCAGGC
AGTTGAAGAAGTGCAGCACTCCGGCCCGCAGTCCGATCATCGGATAGGCAATCGCCGTGAAGACCAGTGG
CACTGTGAGAAAAAGCGGCAATTCGGCAATCGTTTTGCCCAGAAAGTATGTGTCACAGCGATAAAGTCGA
CTTCGGGCCTCCCTCATAAAAACTGGCAGCTCTGAGGTGAACACCTAAATCGAATCGATTCATTAGAAAG
TTAGTAAATTATTGAAATGCAAATGTATTCTAAACATGACTTACATTTATCGTGGCAAAGACGTTTTGAA
AGGTCATGTTGGTCAGGAAGAGGAAGATGGCTCCGTTGATATTCATCACACCCACTTGCGTGAGTTGTTG
GCCCAAAAAGATGAGGCCAATCAAGATGGCAACCATCTGCAAATTAAAATGTTACTCGCATCTCATTAAT
ATTCGCGAGTTAAATGAAATTTATTTATCTTCTGCAAAACTATAAACTATACATCTCATTGAAAAAAACT
AAGAAGGGTGTGGAATCAGGCAATTCTATCTAAAATCTAGCGAATTTGTTTCCAAGAATTGTAAGCGTTA
TATCATTTGTTTCCACTGGAACCACTCACCGTTGTCTGAATAAGTCGCACTTTTACGAGGAGTGGTTCCT
TGAGCACCGACAGCCAGGATCGCCACAGGACCGCCCGGAACTGCATGAACCAGGTGGCCTTGTAGGTGTA
CCCATTCTCCGGCTGCTCCAGTGGCTTCTCCAGATTTTTGGTGGCCAACAACTGCTCCATATCCCGGGCT
ACTTTGCTAATGGCAAAATTGTCGCATATCTTGGCGATCCGATCACGGGACTCGATCTCCCGTCCGGGCA
CAACGGCCAACACCTGTACGTAAAAGTCCGCCGGATTGTAGTTGGTAGGACACTGGGCACCCACGCTGGA
TAGGAGTTGAGATGTTATGTAATACTAGATACCCTTAATAAACACATCGAACTCACTAGGAAAAGAAGTC
GACGGCTTCGCTGGGAGTGCCCAAGAAAGCTACCCTGCCCTCGGCCATCAGAAGGATCTTGTCAAAGAGC
TCAAACAGCTCGGAAGACGGCTGATGAATGGTCAGGATGACGGTCTTGCCCTTCTGCGACAGCTTCTTCA
GCACCTGGACGACGCTGTGGGCGGTAAAGGAGTCCAGTCCGGAGGTGGGCTCATCGCAGATCAGAAGCGG
CGGATCGGTTAGAGCCTCGGAGGCGAATGCCAGACGCTTCCTTTCTCCGCCGGACAGACCTTTCACCCTG
CCGGGCACACCGATGATCGTGTGCTGACATTTGCTGAGCGAAAGCTCCTGGATCACCTGATCCACGCGGG
CCACTCGCTGCCGATAGGTCAGATGTCGTGGCATCCGCACCATGGCTTGGAAAATCAGGTGTTCCCTGGC
CGTTAGGGAGCCGATAAAGAGGTCATCCTGCTGGACATAGGCGCACCTGGCCTGCATCTCCTTGGCGTCC
ACAGGTTGGCCATTGAGCAGTCGCATCCCGGATGGCGATACTTGGATGCCCTGCGGCGATCGAAAGGCAA
GGGCATTCAGCAGGGTCGTCTTTCCGGCACCGGAACTGCCCATCACGGCCAAAAGTTCGCCCGGATAGGC
CACGCCGCAAACTGAGTTTCAAATTGGTAATTGGACCCTTTATTAAGATTTCACACAGATCAGCCGACTG
CGAATAGAAACTCACCGTTCTTGAGCAAATGTTTCCTGGGCGCCGGTATGTGTCGCTCGTTGCAGAATAG
TCCGCGTGTCCGGTTGACCAGCTGCCGCCATCCGGAGCCCGGCTGATTGACCGCCCCAAAGATGTCCATA
TTGTGCCAGGCATAGGTGAGGTTCTCGGCTAGTTGGCCGCTCCCTGAACCGGAGTCCTCCGGCGGACTGG
GTGGCCGGAGCGTGCCGTAGTTTTTGGCCTGCCCGAAGCCCTGGTTAATGCAGCTCTGCGAAGCCGCTCC
GCTGTCACCCTGCAATGATAGGGGATCTCAAATATCAACTACAAGCGTTATGCTCATCTAACCCCGAACA
AAAAGTACCCCGAAGTATCCTACGAAGTAGGTTTATACTTTTATTTATTTTTTGTGCATCTAGGATCAGC
TTAAAATATCTGGTTGTTATATTTTTTGTAAAAAAGAATATAGTCGAAAATGAATGCCTTTAGATGTCTT
GATCATGATATGATCTCAAAAATTGTCTTATATAGCGAGAACAGCTACCAGAATAATCTGTTTCGTGTCA
CTATTTGTTTGTGCAATTGCGGTTTGGGATTTTTGTGGGTCGCAGTTCTCACGCCGCAGACAATTTGATG
TTGCAATCGCAGTTCCTATAGATCAAGTGAACTTAAGATGTATGCACATGTACTACTCACATTGTTCAGA
TGCTCGGCAGATGGGTGTTTGCTGCCTCCGCGAATTAATAGCTCCTGATCCTCTTGGCCCATTGCCGGGA
TTTTTCACACTTTCCCCTGCTTACCCACCCAAAACCAATCACCACCCCAATCACTCAAAAAACAAACAAA
AATAAGAAGCGAGAGGAGTTTTGGCACAGCACTTTGTGTTTAATTGATGGCGTAAACCGCTTGGAGCTTC
GTCACGAAACCGCTGACAAAATGCAACTGAAGGCGGACATTGACGCTACGTAACGCTACAAACGGTGGCG
AAAGAGATAGCGGACGCAGCGGCGAAAGAGACGGCGATATTTCTGTGGACAGAGAAGGAGGCAAACAGCG
CTGACTTTGAGTGGAATGTCATTTTGAGTGAGAGGTAATCGAAAGAACCTGGTACATCAAATACCCTTGG
ATCGAAGTAAATTTAAAACTGATCAGATAAGTTCAATGATATCCAGTGCAGTAAAAAAAAAAAATGTTTT
TTTTATCTACTTTCCGCAAAAATGGGTTTTATTAACTTACATACATACTAGAATTGGCCGCTCTAGCCCC
CCCTCGAATGTTCTCTCTCTTCTCTTCTCTCTCTCTTTCTCGAATGTTCTCTCTCTTCTCTTCTCTCTCT
CTTTCTCGAGTCACGTGTCACTGGGTCAGTGGGTAATCGCTTATCCTCGGATAAACAATTATCCTCACGG
GTAATCGCTTATCCGCTCGGGTAATCGCTTATCCTCGGGTAATCGCTTATCCTTGGGTAATCGCTTATCC
TCGGATAAACAATTATCCTCACGGGTAATCGCTTATCCGCTCGGGTAATCGCTTATCCTCGGGTAATCGC
TTATCCTTGGGTAATCGCTTATCCTCGGATAAACAATTATCCTCACGGGTAATCGCTTATCCGCTCGGGT
AATCGCTTATCCTCGGGTAATCGCTTATCCTTTCACGTTGGGACTCAGTGACTCGATAGCCGAAGCTTAC
CGAAGTATACACTTAAATTCAGTGCACGTTTGCTTGTTGAGAGGAAAGGTTGTGTGCGGACGAATTTTTT
TTTGAAAACCGGTGATAGAGCCTGAACCAGAAAAGATAAAAGAAGGCTATACCAGTGGGAGTACACAAAC
AGAGTAAGTTTGAATAGTAAAAAAAATCATTTATGTAAACAATAACGTGACTGTGCGTTAGGTCCTGTTC
ATTGGTACCCGCCCGGGGATCAGATCCGCGGCCGCGGCTCGAGCAAAATGGCCTCACCGTTGACCCGCTT
TCTGTCGCTGAACCTGCTGCTGCTGGGTGAGTCGATTATCCTGGGGAGTGGAGAAGCTAAGCCACAGGCA
CCCGAACTCCGAATCTTTCCAAAGAAAATGGACGCCGAACTTGGTCAGAAGGTGGACCTGGTATGTGAAG
TGTTGGGGTCCGTTTCGCAAGGATGCTCTTGGCTCTTCCAGAACTCCAGCTCCAAACTCCCCCAGCCCAC
CTTCGTTGTCTATATGGCTTCATCCCACAACAAGATAACGTGGGACGAGAAGCTGAATTCGTCGAAACTG
TTTTCTGCCATGAGGGACACGAATAATAAGTACGTTCTCACCCTGAACAAGTTCAGCAAGGAAAACGAAG
GCTACTATTTCTGCTCAGTCATCAGCAACTCGGTGATGTACTTCAGTTCTGTCGTGCCAGTCCTTCAGAA
AGTGAACTCTACTACTACCAAGCCAGTGCTGCGAACTCCCTCACCTGTGCACCCTACCGGGACATCTCAG
CCCCAGAGACCAGAAGATTGTCGGCCCCGTGGCTCAGTGAAGGGGACCGGATTGGACTTCGCCTGTGATA
TTTACATCTGGGCACCCTTGGCCGGAATCTGCGTGGCCCTTCTGCTGTCCTTGATCATCACTCTCATCTG
CTACCACAGCCGCGGATCCATGAGTAAAGGAGAAGAACTTTTCACTGGAGTTGTCCCAATTCTTGTTGAA
TTAGATGGTGATGTTAATGGGCACAAATTTTCTGTCAGTGGAGAGGGTGAAGGTGATGCAACATACGGAA
AACTTACCCTTAAATTTATTTGCACTACTGGAAAACTACCTGTTCCATGGCCAACACTTGTCACTACTTT
AACTTATGGTGTTCAATGCTTTTCAAGATACCCAGATCATATGAAACAGCATGACTTTTTCAAGAGTGCC
ATGCCCGAAGGTTATGTCCAGGAAAGAACTATATTTTTCAAAGATGACGGGAACTACAAGACACGTGCTG
AAGTCAAGTTTGAAGGTGATACCCTTGTTAATAGAATCGAGTTAAAAGGTATTGATTTTAAAGAAGATGG
AAACATTCTTGGACACAAATTGGAATACAACTATAACTCACACAATGTATACATCATGGCAGACAAACAA
AAGAATGGAATCAAAGTTAACTTCAAAATTAGACACAACATTGAAGATGGAAGCGTTCAACTAGCAGACC
ATTATCAACAAAATACTCCAATTGGCGATGGCCCTGTCCTTTTACCAGACAACCATTACCTGTCCACACA
ATCTGCCCTTTCGAAAGATCCCAACGAAAAGAGAGACCACATGGTCCTTCTTGAGTTTGTAACAGCTGCT
GGGATTACACATGGCATGGATGAACTATACAAATAATCTAGAGTCGACCTCGAACGTTAACGTTAACGTA
ACGTTAACTCGAGGAGCTTGATAACATTATACCTAAACCCATGGTCAAGAGTAAACATTTCTGCCTTTGA
AGTTGAGAACACAATTAAGCATCCCCTGGTTAAACCTGACATTCATACTTGTTAATAGCGCCATAAACAT
AGCACCAATTCGAAGAATACTTGTTAATAGCGCCATAAACATAGCACCAATTTCGAAGAAACTCAGTTAA
AAGCAATTAGCAATTAGCAATTAGCAATAACTCTGCTGACTTCAAAACGAGAAGAGTTGCAAGTATTTGT
AAGGCACAGTTTATAGACCACCGACGGCTCATTAGGGCTCGTCATGTAACTAAGCGCGGTGAAACCCAAT
TGAACATATAGTGGAATTATTATTATCAATGGGGAAGATTTAACCCTCAGGTAGCAAAGTAATTTAATTG
CAAATAGAGAGTCCTAAGACTAAATAATATATTTAAAAATCTGGCCCTTTGACCTTGCTTGTCAGGTGCA
TTTGGGTTCAATCGTAAGTTGCTTCTATATAAACACTTTCCCCATCCCCGCAATAATGAAGAATACCGCA
GAATAAAGAGAGATTTGCAACAAAAAATAAAGGCATTGCGAAAACTTTTTATGGGGGATCATTACACTCG
GGCCTACGGTTACAATTCCCAGCCACTTAAGCGACAAGTTTGGCCAACAATCCATCTAATAGCTAATAGC
GCAATCACTGGTAATCGCAAGAGTATATAGGCAATAGAACCCATGGATTTGACCAAAGGTAACCGAGACA
ATGGAGAAGCAAGAGGATTTCAAACTGAACACCCACAGTGCTGTGTACTACCACTGGCGCGTTTGGGAGC
TCACTGGCCTGATGCGTCCTCCGGGCGTTTCAAGCCTGCTTTACGTGGTATACTCCATTACGGTCAACTT
GGTGGTCACCGTGCTGTTTCCCTTGAGCTTGCTGGCCAGGCTGCTGTTCACCACCAACATGGCCGGATTG
TGCGAGAACCTGACCATAACTATTACCGATATTGTGGCCAATTTGAAGTTTGCGAATGTGTACATGGTGA
GGAAGCAGCTCCATGAGATTCGCTCTCTCCTAAGGCTCATGGACGCTAGAGCCCGGCTGGTGGGCGATCC
CGAGGAGATTTCTGCCTTGAGGAAGGAAGTGAATATCGCACAGGGCACTTTCCGCACCTTTGCCAGTATT
TTCGTATTTGGCACTACTTTGAGTTGCGTCCGCGTGGTCGTTCGCCCGGATCGAGAGCTCCTGTATCCGG
CCTGGTTCGGCGTTGACTGGATGCACTCCACCAGAAACTATGTGCTCATCAATATCTACCAGCTCTTCGG
CTTGATAGTGCAGGCTATACAGAACTGCGCTAGTGACTCCTATCCGCCTGCGTTTCTCTGCCTGCTCACG
GGTCATATGCGTGCTTTGGAGCTGAGGGTGCGGCGGATTGGCTGCAGCCAAGCTTTGCGTACTCGCAAAT
TATTAAAAATAAAACTTTAAAAATAATTTCGTCTAATTAATATTATGAGTTAATTCAAACCCCACGGACA
TGCTAAGGGTTAATCAACAATCATATCGCTGTCTCACTCAGACTCAATACGACACTCAGAATACTATTCC
TTTCACTCGCACTTATTGCAAGCATACGTTAAGTGGATGTCTCTTGCCGACGGGACCACCTTATGTTATT
TCATCATGGTCTGGCCATTCTCATCGTGAGCTTCCGGGTGCTCGCATATCTGGCTCTAAGACTTCGGGCC
CGACGCAAGGAGTAGCCGACATATATCCGAAATAACTGCTTGTTTTTTTTTTTTACCATTATTACCATCG
TGTTTACTGTTTATTGCCCCCTCAAAAAGCTAATGTAATTATATTTGTGCCAATAAAAACAAGATATGAC
CTATAGAATACAAGTATTTCCCCTTCGAACATCCCCACAAGTAGACTTTGGATTTGTCTTCTAACCAAAA
GACTTACACACCTGCATACCTTACATCAAAAACTCGTTTATCGCTACATAAAACACCGGGATATATTTTT
TATATACATACTTTTCAAATCGCGCGCCCTCTTCATAATTCACCTCCACCACACCACGTTTCGTAGTTGC
TCTTTCGCTGTCTCCCACCCGCTCTCCGCAACACATTCACCTTTTGTTCGACGACCTTGGAGCGACTGTC
GTTAGTTCCGCGCGATTCGGGTGCGGTATTTCACACCGCATATGGTGCACTCTCAGTACAATCTGCTCTG
ATGCCGCATAGTTAAGCCAGCCCCGACACCCGCCAACACCCGCTGACGCGCCCTGACGGGCTTGTCTGCT
CCCGGCATCCGCTTACAGACAAGCTGTGACCGTCTCCGGGAGCTGCATGTGTCAGAGGTTTTCACCGTCA
TCACCGAAACGCGCGAGACGAAAGGGCCTCGTGATACGCCTATTTTTATAGGTTAATGTCATGATAATAA
TGGTTTCTTAGACGT
