>Addgene plasmid #46163 | pQUASp-mCD8GFP | addgene partial sequence | sequence record 68064 | pCasper-F 5'-gggttttattaacttacat-3'
CCCCCCTCGAATGTTCTCTCTCTTCTCTTCTCTCTCTCTTTCTCGAATGTTCTCTCTCTTCTCTTCTCTC
TCTCTTTCTCGAGTCACGTGTCACTGGGTCAGTGGGTAATCGCTTATCCTCGGATAAACAATTATCCTCA
CGGGTAATCGCTTATCCGCTCGGGTAATCGCTTATCCTCGGGTAATCGCTTATCCTTGGGTAATCGCTTA
TCCTCGGATAAACAATTATCCTCACGGGTAATCGCTTATCCGCTCGGGTAATCGCTTATCCTCGGGTAAT
CGCTTATCCTTGGGTAATCGCTTATCCTCGGATAAACAATTATCCTCACGGGTAATCGCTTATCCGCTCG
GGTAATCGCTTATCCTCGGGTAATCGCTTATCCTTTCACGTTGGGACTCAGTGACTCGATAGCCGAAGCT
TACCGAAGTATACACTTAAATTCAGTGCACGTTTGCTTGTTGAGAGGAAAGGTTGTGTGCGGACGAATTT
TTTTTTGAAAACCGGTGATAGAGCCTGAACCAGAAAAGATAAAAGAAGGCTATACCAGTGGGAGTACACA
AACAGAGTAAGTTTGAATAGTAAAAAAAATCATTTATGTAAACAATAACGTGACTGTGCGTTAGGTCCTG
TTCATTGGTACCCGCCCGGGGATCAGATCCGCGGCCGCGGCTCGAGCAAAATGGCCTCACCGTTGACCCG
CTTTCTGTCGCTGAACCTGCTGCTGCTGGGTGAGTCGATTATCCTGGGGAGTGGAGAAGCTAAGCCACAG
GCACCCGAACTCCGAATCTTTCCAAAGAAAATGGACGCCGAACTTGGTCAGAAGGTGGACCTGGTATGTG
AAGTGTTGGGGTCCGTTTCGCAAGG
