>Addgene plasmid #46163 | pQUASp-mCD8GFP | addgene partial sequence | sequence record 68075 | GFPfusionRev 5'-CTCCACTGACAGAAAATTTG-3'
ACTCCAGTGAAAAGTTCTTCTCCTTTACTCATGGATCCGCGGCTGTGGTAGCAGATGAGAGTGATGATCA
AGGACAGCAGAAGGGCCACGCAGATTCCGGCCAAGGGTGCCCAGATGTAAATATCACAGGCGAAGTCCAA
TCCGGTCCCCTTCACTGAGCCACGGGGCCGACAATCTTCTGGTCTCTGGGGCTGAGATGTCCCGGTAGGG
TGCACAGGTGAGGGAGTTCGCAGCACTGGCTTGGTAGTAGTAGAGTTCACTTTCTGAAGGACTGGCACGA
CAGAACTGAAGTACATCACCGAGTTGCTGATGACTGAGCAGAAATAGTAGCCTTCGTTTTCCTTGCTGAA
CTTGTTCAGGGTGAGAACGTACTTATTATTCGTGTCCCTCATGGCAGAAAACAGTTTCGACGAATTCAGC
TTCTCGTCCCACGTTATCTTGTTGTGGGATGAAGCCATATAGACAACGAAGGTGGGCTGGGGGAGTTTGG
AGCTGGAGTTCTGGAAGAGCCAAGAGCATCCTTGCGAAACGGACCCCAACACTTCACATACCAGGTCCAC
CTTCTGACCAAGTTCGGCGTCCATTTTCTTTGGAAAGATTCGGAGTTCGGGTGCCTGTGGCTTAGCTTCT
CCACTCCCCAGGATAATCGACTCACCCAGCAGCAGCAGGTTCAGCGACAGAAAGCGGGTCAACGGTGAGG
CCATTTTGCTCGAGCCGCGGCCGCGGATCTGATCCCCGGGCGGGTACCAATGAACAGGACCTAACGCACA
GTCACGTTATTGTTTACATAAATGATTTTTTTTACTATTCAAACTTACTCTGTTTGTGTACTCCCACTGG
TATAGCCTTCTTTTATCTTTTCTGGTTCAGGCTCTATCACCGGTTTTCAAAAAAAAATTCGTCCGCACAC
AACCTTTCCTCTCA
